Addgene plasmid #44526: pRM415
Depositing lab: Michael Grunstein. Depositing organization: University of California, Los Angeles (UCLA). Publication: Histone H3 N-terminal mutations allow hyperactivation of the yeast GAL1 gene in vivo. Mann RK, Grunstein M. EMBO J. 1992 Sep;11(9):3297-306. PubMed 1505519.
Backbone
  Vector backbone: pLJ999T
  Vector type: Yeast Expression
Growth in bacteria
  Bacterial resistance: Ampicillin, 100 μg/mL
  Growth temperature: 37°C
  Growth strain: DH5alpha
  Copy number: Unknown
Gene/Insert
  Gene/Insert name: HHT2
  Species: S. cerevisiae (budding yeast)
  Mutation: hht2 deletion 4-15
  Cloning method: Restriction Enzyme; 5′ cloning site BamH I (unknown if destroyed); 3′ cloning site Sal I (unknown if destroyed)
  Sequencing primers: 5′ CGCGTTGCTTCTTGTGACCGCAGTTG
Terms and licenses: Academic/Nonprofit Terms; Industry Terms: Not Available to Industry
How to cite: pRM415 was a gift from Michael Grunstein (Addgene plasmid # 44526 ; http://n2t.net/addgene:44526 ; RRID:Addgene_44526)
