[The description below was written by a language model from this plasmid's Addgene catalogue record.]
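Description:
pRM415 is a yeast expression plasmid built on the pLJ999T backbone that carries a mutant allele of HHT2, one of the Saccharomyces cerevisiae genes encoding histone H3. The allele is recorded as hht2 deletion 4-15, most naturally read as removal of residues 4 through 15 from the H3 protein. This region lies within the flexible, basic N-terminal tail, which extends from the nucleosome core and carries lysines subject to post-translational modification. The insert was placed in the backbone by restriction cloning between a 5′ BamHI site and a 3′ SalI site; the record does not say whether those sites survived cloning.

In bacteria the plasmid is maintained under ampicillin selection, and its copy number is listed as unknown. The record gives no feature table and does not state the yeast selectable marker, whether the backbone replicates as a centromeric or 2μ plasmid or integrates, or which promoter drives the HHT2 allele, so it cannot be determined here whether the native histone promoter or a heterologous one is used.

The associated publication concerns histone H3 N-terminal mutations that permit hyperactivation of the yeast GAL1 gene in vivo. This indicates the construct's purpose: supplying a tail-truncated H3 to yeast cells in order to test how the H3 N-terminus influences transcriptional regulation. It is suited to genetic studies of chromatin-mediated gene control in budding yeast, for example alongside other H3 tail mutants or a wild-type HHT2 control.
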