>Addgene plasmid #44526 | pRM415 | addgene partial sequence | sequence record 64130 | yHHT2pro-F 5'-CGCGTTGCTTCTTGTGACCGCAGTTG-3'
TATATAGGACCACTGTTTTGTGACTTCCACTTTGGCCCTTCCAACTGTTCTTCCCCTTTTACTAAAGGAT
CCAAGCAAACACTCCACAATGGCCAGAACTCCAAGAAAACAATTAGCCTCCAAGGCTGCCAGAAAATCCG
CCCCATCTACCGGTGGTGTTAAGAAGCCTCACAGATATAAGCCAGGTACTGTTGCCTTGAGAGAAATTAG
AAGATTCCAAAAATCTACTGAACTGTTGATCAGAAAGTTACCTTTCCAAAGATTGGTCAGAGAAATCGCT
CAAGATTTCAAGACCGACTTGAGATTTCAATCTTCTGCTATCGGTGCTTTGCAAGAATCCGTCGAAGCAT
ACTTAGTCTCTTTGTTTGAAGACACTAATCTGGCTGCTATTCACGCTAAGCGTGTTACTATCCAAAAGAA
GGATATCAAATTGGCCAGAAGACTAAGAGGTGAAAGATCATGAATATAAAGCGGGAATTTTTTTTTTTCT
ATGCATTTAGACTGGGGGGACATCATACAAACATCTCCTTTTTTAATACATTATTCATCTATCTATTCGC
AATGCTTTTAACGACATGAGGAGGGTATATATGCTGTAATTTATCGTTTACAGACATAATTGCGGGGCTA
ATTTTTAGATGCTTAGATAGTATACGTAATTTTATAACCGGCAAGAAACCATGTATAATAATTATCAATA
AACATCATTTTCGAAGAGACTAGTTACGTAAAGGTAATCACTGTCTACATATTACCATTGTAGAGGCAAC
